>Addgene plasmid #81561 | pDONR223_AKT1_p.E267G | addgene full sequence | sequence record 166772 | Addgene NGS Result
GGCAGTTCCCTACTCTCGCGTTAACGCTAGCATGGATGTTTTCCCAGTCACGACGTTGTAAAACGACGGC
CAGTCTTAAGCTCGGGCCCCAAATAATGATTTTATTTTGACTGATAGTGACCTGTTCGTTGCAACAAATT
GATGAGCAATGCTTTTTTATAATGCCAACTTTGTACAAAAAAGTTGGCACCATGAGCGACGTGGCTATTG
TGAAGGAGGGTTGGCTGCACAAACGAGGGGAGTACATCAAGACCTGGCGGCCACGCTACTTCCTCCTCAA
GAATGATGGCACCTTCATTGGCTACAAGGAGCGGCCGCAGGATGTGGACCAACGTGAGGCTCCCCTCAAC
AACTTCTCTGTGGCGCAGTGCCAGCTGATGAAGACGGAGCGGCCCCGGCCCAACACCTTCATCATCCGCT
GCCTGCAGTGGACCACTGTCATCGAACGCACCTTCCATGTGGAGACTCCTGAGGAGCGGGAGGAGTGGAC
AACCGCCATCCAGACTGTGGCTGACGGCCTCAAGAAGCAGGAGGAGGAGGAGATGGACTTCCGGTCGGGC
TCACCCAGTGACAACTCAGGGGCTGAAGAGATGGAGGTGTCCCTGGCCAAGCCCAAGCACCGCGTGACCA
TGAACGAGTTTGAGTACCTGAAGCTGCTGGGCAAGGGCACTTTCGGCAAGGTGATCCTGGTGAAGGAGAA
GGCCACAGGCCGCTACTACGCCATGAAGATCCTCAAGAAGGAAGTCATCGTGGCCAAGGACGAGGTGGCC
CACACACTCACCGAGAACCGCGTCCTGCAGAACTCCAGGCACCCCTTCCTCACAGCCCTGAAGTACTCTT
TCCAGACCCACGACCGCCTCTGCTTTGTCATGGAGTACGCCAACGGGGGCGAGCTGTTCTTCCACCTGTC
CCGGGAGCGTGTGTTCTCCGAGGACCGGGCCCGCTTCTATGGCGCTGAGATTGTGTCAGCCCTGGACTAC
CTGCACTCGGGGAAGAACGTGGTGTACCGGGACCTCAAGCTGGAGAACCTCATGCTGGACAAGGACGGGC
ACATTAAGATCACAGACTTCGGGCTGTGCAAGGAGGGGATCAAGGACGGTGCCACCATGAAGACCTTTTG
CGGCACACCTGAGTACCTGGCCCCCGAGGTGCTGGAGGACAATGACTACGGCCGTGCAGTGGACTGGTGG
GGGCTGGGCGTGGTCATGTACGAGATGATGTGCGGTCGCCTGCCCTTCTACAACCAGGACCATGAGAAGC
TTTTTGAGCTCATCCTCATGGAGGAGATCCGCTTCCCGCGCACGCTTGGTCCCGAGGCCAAGTCCTTGCT
TTCAGGGCTGCTCAAGAAGGACCCCAAGCAGAGGCTTGGCGGGGGCTCCGAGGACGCCAAGGAGATCATG
CAGCATCGCTTCTTTGCCGGTATCGTGTGGCAGCACGTGTACGAGAAGAAGCTCAGCCCACCCTTCAAGC
CCCAGGTCACGTCGGAGACTGACACCAGGTATTTTGATGAGGAGTTCACGGCCCAGATGATCACCATCAC
ACCACCTGACCAAGATGACAGCATGGAGTGTGTGGACAGCGAGCGCAGGCCCCACTTCCCCCAGTTCTCC
TACTCGGCCAGCGGCACGGCCTGCCCAACTTTCTTGTACAAAGTTGGCATTATAAGAAAGCATTGCTTAT
CAATTTGTTGCAACGAACAGGTCACTATCAGTCAAAATAAAATCATTATTTGCCATCCAGCTGATATCCC
CTATAGTGAGTCGTATTACATGGTCATAGCTGTTTCCTGGCAGCTCTGGCCCGTGTCTCAAAATCTCTGA
TGTTACATTGCACAAGATAAAAATATATCATCATGCCTCCTCTAGACCAGCCAGGACAGAAATGCCTCGA
CTTCGCTGCTACCCAAGGTTGCCGGGTGACGCACACCGTGGAAACGGATGAAGGCACGAACCCAGTGGAC
ATAAGCCTGTTCGGTTCGTAAGCTGTAATGCAAGTAGCGTATGCGCTCACGCAACTGGTCCAGAACCTTG
ACCGAACGCAGCGGTGGTAACGGCGCAGTGGCGGTTTTCATGGCTTGTTATGACTGTTTTTTTGGGGTAC
AGTCTATGCCTCGGGCATCCAAGCAGCAAGCGCGTTACGCCGTGGGTCGATGTTTGATGTTATGGAGCAG
CAACGATGTTACGCAGCAGGGCAGTCGCCCTAAAACAAAGTTAAACATTATGAGGGAAGCGGTGATCGCC
GAAGTATCGACTCAACTATCAGAGGTAGTTGGCGTCATCGAGCGCCATCTCGAACCGACGTTGCTGGCCG
TACATTTGTACGGCTCCGCAGTGGATGGCGGCCTGAAGCCACACAGTGATATTGATTTGCTGGTTACGGT
GACCGTAAGGCTTGATGAAACAACGCGGCGAGCTTTGATCAACGACCTTTTGGAAACTTCGGCTTCCCCT
GGAGAGAGCGAGATTCTCCGCGCTGTAGAAGTCACCATTGTTGTGCACGACGACATCATTCCGTGGCGTT
ATCCAGCTAAGCGCGAACTGCAATTTGGAGAATGGCAGCGCAATGACATTCTTGCAGGTATCTTCGAGCC
AGCCACGATCGACATTGATCTGGCTATCTTGCTGACAAAAGCAAGAGAACATAGCGTTGCCTTGGTAGGT
CCAGCGGCGGAGGAACTCTTTGATCCGGTTCCTGAACAGGATCTATTTGAGGCGCTAAATGAAACCTTAA
CGCTATGGAACTCGCCGCCCGACTGGGCTGGCGATGAGCGAAATGTAGTGCTTACGTTGTCCCGCATTTG
GTACAGCGCAGTAACCGGCAAAATCGCGCCGAAGGATGTCGCTGCCGACTGGGCAATGGAGCGCCTGCCG
GCCCAGTATCAGCCCGTCATACTTGAAGCTAGACAGGCTTATCTTGGACAAGAAGAAGATCGCTTGGCCT
CGCGCGCAGATCAGTTGGAAGAATTTGTCCACTACGTGAAAGGCGAGATCACCAAGGTAGTCGGCAAATA
ACCCTCGAGCCACCCATGACCAAAATCCCTTAACGTGAGTTACGCGTCGTTCCACTGAGCGTCAGACCCC
GTAGAAAAGATCAAAGGATCTTCTTGAGATCCTTTTTTTCTGCGCGTAATCTGCTGCTTGCAAACAAAAA
AACCACCGCTACCAGCGGTGGTTTGTTTGCCGGATCAAGAGCTACCAACTCTTTTTCCGAAGGTAACTGG
CTTCAGCAGAGCGCAGATACCAAATACTGTTCTTCTAGTGTAGCCGTAGTTAGGCCACCACTTCAAGAAC
TCTGTAGCACCGCCTACATACCTCGCTCTGCTAATCCTGTTACCAGTGGCTGCTGCCAGTGGCGATAAGT
CGTGTCTTACCGGGTTGGACTCAAGACGATAGTTACCGGATAAGGCGCAGCGGTCGGGCTGAACGGGGGG
TTCGTGCACACAGCCCAGCTTGGAGCGAACGACCTACACCGAACTGAGATACCTACAGCGTGAGCTATGA
GAAAGCGCCACGCTTCCCGAAGGGAGAAAGGCGGACAGGTATCCGGTAAGCGGCAGGGTCGGAACAGGAG
AGCGCACGAGGGAGCTTCCAGGGGGAAACGCCTGGTATCTTTATAGTCCTGTCGGGTTTCGCCACCTCTG
ACTTGAGCGTCGATTTTTGTGATGCTCGTCAGGGGGGCGGAGCCTATGGAAAAACGCCAGCAACGCGGCC
TTTTTACGGTTCCTGGCCTTTTGCTGGCCTTTTGCTCACATGTTCTTTCCTGCGTTATCCCCTGATTCTG
TGGATAACCGTATTACCGCCTTTGAGTGAGCTGATACCGCTCGCCGCAGCCGAACGACCGAGCGCAGCGA
GTCAGTGAGCGAGGAAGCGGAAGAGCGCCCAATACGCAAACCGCCTCTCCCCGCGCGTTGGCCGATTCAT
TAATGCAGCTGGCACGACAGGTTTCCCGACTGGAAAGCGGGCAGTGAGCGCAACGCAATTAATACGCGTA
CCGCTAGCCAGGAAGAGTTTGTAGAAACGCAAAAAGGCCATCCGTCAGGATGGCCTTCTGCTTAGTTTGA
TGCCTGGCAGTTTATGGCGGGCGTCCTGCCCGCCACCCTCCGGGCCGTTGCTTCACAACGTTCAAATCCG
CTCCCGGCGGATTTGTCCTACTCAGGAGAGCGTTCACCGACAAACAACAGATAAAACGAAAGGCCCAGTC
TTCCGACTGAGCCTTTCGTTTTATTTGATGCCT
Features (pLannotate 1.2.2; 12 found; start..end, strand, type, name):
     38..74      -  CDS            lacZα (fragment): LacZα fragment of β-galactosidase; lacZ fragment
     91..186     +  protein_bind   attL3: mutant version of attL; recombination site for the Gateway® LR reaction LR Clonase™
    192..1631    +  CDS            Akt1: human serine/threonine protein kinase activated by growth factors; AKT1
   1634..1732    -  protein_bind   attL2: mutant version of attL; recombination site for the Gateway® LR reaction LR Clonase™
   1750..1768    -  promoter       T7 promoter: promoter for bacteriophage T7 RNA polymerase
   1958..1981    +  promoter       Pc promoter (fragment): intI1 (promoter lies within the coding sequence); class 1 integron promoter
   2157..2213    +  CDS            GmR (fragment): gentamycin acetyltransferase; aacC1; confers resistance to gentamycin
   2220..3011    +  CDS            SmR: aminoglycoside adenylyltransferase (Murphy, 1985); aadA; confers resistance to spectinomycin and streptomycin
   3104..3692    +  rep_origin     ori: high-copy-number ColE1/pMB1/pBR322/pUC origin of replication
   3875..3967    +  CDS            lacI (fragment): lac repressor; lacI; The lac repressor binds to the lac operator to inhibit transcription in E. coli. This inhibition can be relieved by adding lactose or isopropyl-β-D-thiogalactopyranoside (IPTG).
   4022..4049    -  terminator     rrnB T2 terminator: transcription terminator T2 from the E. coli rrnB gene
   4181..4224    +  terminator     rrnB T1 terminator: Escherichia coli rrnB; transcription terminator T1 from the E. coli rrnB gene
