[The description below was written by a language model from this plasmid's Addgene catalogue record and pLannotate feature annotations shown in this document.]
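Description:
pDONR223_AKT1_p.E267G is a Gateway entry clone built on the Invitrogen pDONR223 backbone. It carries the human AKT1 open reading frame, which encodes a growth-factor-activated serine/threonine protein kinase, with the E267G missense substitution. The plasmid is maintained in E. coli on a high-copy ColE1/pUC-type origin. It is selected with spectinomycin through the aadA (SmR) aminoglycoside adenylyltransferase gene, which sits downstream of a fragment of a class 1 integron Pc promoter. Short remnants of lacZα, lacI and a gentamicin resistance gene also appear in the annotation, but these are fragments rather than functional units. rrnB T1 and T2 terminators lie upstream of the cloning region and help insulate it from read-through transcription.

The AKT1 coding sequence of about 1.4 kb is flanked by two attL recombination sites. The automated annotation labels them attL3 and attL2. These sites allow LR Clonase-mediated transfer of the ORF into any compatible Gateway destination vector. The record lists no promoter for the insert, so the plasmid is a shuttle and archival clone, not an expression construct. The only nearby promoter is a T7 promoter just outside the downstream attL site, and it is annotated on the opposite strand to the ORF. The depositor describes the clone as "open", meaning no stop codon immediately follows the insert, so a destination vector can add a C-terminal tag or fusion partner in frame. The construct belongs to the Target Accelerator Plasmid Collection, which was assembled to test systematically whether rare cancer-associated variants behave as oncogenic alleles.
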