Addgene plasmid #81561: pDONR223_AKT1_p.E267G
Purpose: Gateway Donor vector containing AKT1 , part of the Target Accelerator Plasmid Collection.
Depositing lab: Jesse Boehm & William Hahn & David Root. Depositing organization: Broad Institute. Publication: Systematic Functional Interrogation of Rare Cancer Variants Identifies Oncogenic Alleles. Kim E, Ilic N, Shrestha Y, Zou L, Kamburov A, Zhu C, Yang X, Lubonja R, Tran N, Nguyen C, Lawrence MS, Piccioni F, Bagul M, Doench JG, Chouinard CR, Wu X, Hogstrom L, Natoli T, Tamayo P, Horn H, Corsello SM, Lage K, Root DE, Subramanian A, Golub TR, Getz G, Boehm JS, Hahn WC. Cancer Discov. 2016 Jul;6(7):714-26. doi: 10.1158/2159-8290.CD-16-0160. Epub 2016 May 4. PubMed 27147599.
Backbone
  Vector backbone: pDONR223
  Backbone manufacturer: Invitrogen
  Backbone size w/o insert (bp): 2790
  Vector type: Gateway Entry vector
Growth in bacteria
  Bacterial resistance: Spectinomycin, 50 μg/mL
  Growth temperature: 37°C
  Growth strain: DH5alpha
  Copy number: High Copy
Gene/Insert
  Gene/Insert name: AKT1
  Species: H. sapiens (human)
  Mutation: E267G
  GenBank ID: NM_005163.2
  Entrez Gene: AKT1 (a.k.a. AKT, PKB, PKB-ALPHA, PRKBA, RAC, RAC-ALPHA)
  Promoter: None
  Cloning method: Gateway Cloning
  Sequencing primers: 5′ M13pUC-fwd; 3′ M13-Rev
Terms and licenses: Academic/Nonprofit Terms; Industry Terms: Not Available to Industry
Depositor comments: Open state: NO stop codon immediately follows insert
How to cite: pDONR223_AKT1_p.E267G was a gift from Jesse Boehm & William Hahn & David Root (Addgene plasmid # 81561 ; http://n2t.net/addgene:81561 ; RRID:Addgene_81561)
