>Addgene plasmid #81561 | pDONR223_AKT1_p.E267G | depositor partial sequence | sequence record 154880 | Insert sequence
ATGAGCGACGTGGCTATTGTGAAGGAGGGTTGGCTGCACAAACGAGGGGAGTACATCAAGACCTGGCGGC
CACGCTACTTCCTCCTCAAGAATGATGGCACCTTCATTGGCTACAAGGAGCGGCCGCAGGATGTGGACCA
ACGTGAGGCTCCCCTCAACAACTTCTCTGTGGCGCAGTGCCAGCTGATGAAGACGGAGCGGCCCCGGCCC
AACACCTTCATCATCCGCTGCCTGCAGTGGACCACTGTCATCGAACGCACCTTCCATGTGGAGACTCCTG
AGGAGCGGGAGGAGTGGACAACCGCCATCCAGACTGTGGCTGACGGCCTCAAGAAGCAGGAGGAGGAGGA
GATGGACTTCCGGTCGGGCTCACCCAGTGACAACTCAGGGGCTGAAGAGATGGAGGTGTCCCTGGCCAAG
CCCAAGCACCGCGTGACCATGAACGAGTTTGAGTACCTGAAGCTGCTGGGCAAGGGCACTTTCGGCAAGG
TGATCCTGGTGAAGGAGAAGGCCACAGGCCGCTACTACGCCATGAAGATCCTCAAGAAGGAAGTCATCGT
GGCCAAGGACGAGGTGGCCCACACACTCACCGAGAACCGCGTCCTGCAGAACTCCAGGCACCCCTTCCTC
ACAGCCCTGAAGTACTCTTTCCAGACCCACGACCGCCTCTGCTTTGTCATGGAGTACGCCAACGGGGGCG
AGCTGTTCTTCCACCTGTCCCGGGAGCGTGTGTTCTCCGAGGACCGGGCCCGCTTCTATGGCGCTGAGAT
TGTGTCAGCCCTGGACTACCTGCACTCGGGGAAGAACGTGGTGTACCGGGACCTCAAGCTGGAGAACCTC
ATGCTGGACAAGGACGGGCACATTAAGATCACAGACTTCGGGCTGTGCAAGGAGGGGATCAAGGACGGTG
CCACCATGAAGACCTTTTGCGGCACACCTGAGTACCTGGCCCCCGAGGTGCTGGAGGACAATGACTACGG
CCGTGCAGTGGACTGGTGGGGGCTGGGCGTGGTCATGTACGAGATGATGTGCGGTCGCCTGCCCTTCTAC
AACCAGGACCATGAGAAGCTTTTTGAGCTCATCCTCATGGAGGAGATCCGCTTCCCGCGCACGCTTGGTC
CCGAGGCCAAGTCCTTGCTTTCAGGGCTGCTCAAGAAGGACCCCAAGCAGAGGCTTGGCGGGGGCTCC
